Addgene plasmid #231731: pBIG1e-CDK13/Cyclin K
Purpose: Protein expression in insect cells
Depositing lab: Jesper Svejstrup. Depositing organization: University of Copenhagen. Publication: PAF1C-mediated activation of CDK12/13 kinase activity is critical for CTD phosphorylation and transcript elongation. Lopez Martinez D, Todorovski I, Noe Gonzalez M, Rusimbi C, Blears D, Khallou N, Han Z, Dirac-Svejstrup AB, Svejstrup JQ. Mol Cell. 2025 May 15;85(10):1952-1967.e8. doi: 10.1016/j.molcel.2025.04.012. Epub 2025 May 1. PubMed 40315851.
Backbone
  Vector backbone: pBIG1e
  Vector type: Insect Expression
Growth in bacteria
  Bacterial resistance: Ampicillin, 100 μg/mL
  Growth temperature: 37°C
  Growth strain: DH5alpha
  Copy number: High Copy
Gene/Insert 1
  Gene/Insert name: CDK13 (alt name: CCNK)
  Species: H. sapiens (human)
  Entrez Gene: CDK13 (a.k.a. CDC2L, CDC2L5, CHDFIDD, CHED, hCDK13)
  Tag / fusion protein: Flag-3C (N terminal on insert)
  Cloning method: Gibson Cloning
Gene/Insert 2
  Gene/Insert name: CCNK
  Species: H. sapiens (human)
  Entrez Gene: CCNK (a.k.a. CPR4, IDDHDF)
Terms and licenses: Academic/Nonprofit Terms; Industry Terms: Not Available to Industry
Depositor comments: Please visit https://doi.org/10.1101/2024.10.14.618141 for bioRxiv preprint.
How to cite: pBIG1e-CDK13/Cyclin K was a gift from Jesper Svejstrup (Addgene plasmid # 231731 ; http://n2t.net/addgene:231731 ; RRID:Addgene_231731)
