[The description below was written by a language model from this plasmid's Addgene catalogue record and pLannotate feature annotations shown in this document.]
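Description:
pBIG1e-CDK13/Cyclin K is a 13.2 kb insect-cell expression plasmid built on the pBIG1e backbone, a baculovirus transfer vector designed for co-expressing several proteins from one construct. It is propagated in E. coli from a high-copy ColE1/pUC-type origin and selected with ampicillin through the AmpR (β-lactamase) gene. The annotation also shows an f1 origin, a gentamicin resistance gene with an upstream class 1 integron Pc promoter, and a spectinomycin/streptomycin resistance gene (SmR). Tn7R and Tn7L ends are present. In this type of vector they allow Tn7 transposition of the intervening expression region, usually along with a resistance marker, into a baculoviral bacmid. A loxP site and a small R6K γ origin fragment are also annotated, probably left over from the vector's modular assembly design.

The payload is two tandem expression cassettes in the same orientation, each driven by the baculovirus polyhedrin promoter, which is strongly active very late in infection, and each ended by an SV40 polyadenylation signal. One cassette encodes human CDK13 with an N-terminal FLAG tag followed by an HRV 3C (PreScission) protease site, so the kinase can be affinity purified and the tag then removed. The other encodes human cyclin K (CCNK), its regulatory partner, with no tag recorded. The CDK13 insert is recorded as introduced by Gibson cloning. Short hits to "SET1" and SV40 large T antigen near the terminators are probably annotation artefacts of the cassette flanks rather than functional coding sequences.

Expressing both subunits together yields the CDK13/cyclin K complex from insect cells. The associated study examined how this RNA polymerase II CTD kinase is activated during transcript elongation, which suggests use of the purified complex in biochemical work.
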