Features (pLannotate 1.2.2; 28 found; start..end, strand, type, name):
     20..244     +  mobile_element Tn7R: mini-Tn7 element (right end of the Tn7 transposon) Tn7
    312..363     +  misc_feature   bom (fragment): basis of mobility region from pBR322
    549..1137    -  rep_origin     ori: high-copy-number ColE1/pMB1/pBR322/pUC origin of replication
   1308..2168    -  CDS            AmpR: β-lactamase; bla; confers resistance to ampicillin, carbenicillin, and related antibiotics
   2169..2273    -  promoter       AmpR promoter: bla
   2299..2753    -  rep_origin     f1 ori (sequence partly withheld): f1 bacteriophage origin of replication; arrow indicates direction of (+) strand synthesis
   2794..3585    -  CDS            SmR: aminoglycoside adenylyltransferase (Murphy, 1985); aadA; confers resistance to spectinomycin and streptomycin
   3592..3648    -  CDS            GmR (fragment): gentamycin acetyltransferase; aacC1; confers resistance to gentamycin
   3734..3814    +  CDS            int (fragment): INT2_ECOLX - Protein inferred from homology: Swiss-Prot protein existence level 3. Putative integrase believed to be involved in the insertion of antibiotic resistance genes into plasmids and transposons. From Escherichia coli.
   4109..4274    +  mobile_element Tn7L: mini-Tn7 element (left end of the Tn7 transposon) Tn7
   4511..4560    -  CDS            SET1 (fragment): solubility-enhancement tag derived from T7 phage gene 10B
   4589..4723    -  polyA_signal   SV40 poly(A) signal: SV40 polyadenylation signal
   4746..4829    -  CDS            large T antigen (fragment): large T antigen from SV40 (simian virus 40)
   4856..6595    -  CDS            CCNK: CCNK_HUMAN - Also known as CPR4. Experimental evidence at protein level: Swiss-Prot protein existence level 1. Regulatory subunit of cyclin-dependent kinases that mediates activation of target kinases. Plays a role in transcriptional regulation via its role in regulating the phosphorylation of the C- terminal domain (CTD) of the large subunit of RNA polymerase II (POLR2A). From Homo sapiens (Human).
   6638..6729    -  promoter       polyhedrin promoter: polh from Autographa californica; promoter for the baculovirus polyhedrin gene
   6807..6856    -  CDS            SET1 (fragment): solubility-enhancement tag derived from T7 phage gene 10B
   6885..7019    -  polyA_signal   SV40 poly(A) signal: SV40 polyadenylation signal
   7042..7125    -  CDS            large T antigen (fragment): large T antigen from SV40 (simian virus 40)
   7152..11504   -  CDS            CDK13: CDK13_HUMAN - Also known as CDC2L, CDC2L5, CHED, KIAA1791. Experimental evidence at protein level: Swiss-Prot protein existence level 1. Cyclin-dependent kinase which displays CTD kinase activity and is required for RNA splicing. Has CTD kinase activity by hyperphosphorylating the C-terminal heptapeptide repeat domain (CTD) of the largest RNA polymerase II subunit RPB1, thereby acting as a key regulator of transcription elongation. Required for RNA splicing, probably by phosphorylating SRSF1/SF2. Required during hematopoiesis. In case of infection by HIV-1 virus, interacts with HIV-1 Tat prote
  11505..11528   -  CDS            HRV 3C site: recognition and cleavage site for human rhinovirus 3C and PreScission proteases
  11535..11555   -  CDS            FLAG (fragment): FLAG® epitope tag, followed by an enterokinase cleavage site
  11604..11695   -  promoter       polyhedrin promoter: polh from Autographa californica; promoter for the baculovirus polyhedrin gene
  11790..11838   -  polyA_signal   HSV TK poly(A) signal: herpes simplex virus thymidine kinase polyadenylation signal (Cole and Stacy, 1985)
  11928..11961   -  protein_bind   loxP: Cre-mediated recombination occurs in the 8-bp core sequence (GCATACAT). Cre recombinase
  11990..12017   +  rep_origin     R6K γ ori (fragment): γ replication origin from E. coli plasmid R6K; requires the R6K initiator protein pi for replication
  12017..12379   +  CDS            YPR2_ECOLX (fragment): Protein predicted: Swiss-Prot protein existence level 4. From Escherichia coli.
  12357..12385   +  promoter       Pc promoter: intI1 (promoter lies within the coding sequence); class 1 integron promoter
  12574..13107   +  CDS            GmR: gentamycin acetyltransferase; aacC1; confers resistance to gentamycin
>Addgene plasmid #231731 | pBIG1e-CDK13/Cyclin K | addgene full sequence | sequence record 461164 | Addgene NGS Result
TAAATTGTCACAACGCCGCGAATATAGTCTTTACCATGCCCTTGGCCACGCCCCTCTTTAATACGACGGG
CAATTTGCACTTCAGAAAATGAAGAGTTTGCTTTAGCCATAACAAAAGTCCAGTATGCTTTTTCACAGCA
TAACTGGACTGATTTCAGTTTACAACTATTCTGTCTAGTTTAAGACTTTATTGTCATAGTTTAGATCTAT
TTTGTTCAGTTTAAGACTTTATTGTCCGCCCACACCCGCTTACGCAGGGCATCCATTTATTACTCAACCG
TAACCGATTTTGCCAGGTTACGCGGCTGGTCTATGCGGTGTGAAATACCGCACAGATGCGTAAGGAGAAA
ATACCGCATCAGGCGCTCTTCCGCTTCCTCGCTCACTGACTCGCTGCGCTCGGTCGTTCGGCTGCGGCGA
GCGGTATCAGCTCACTCAAAGGCGGTAATACGGTTATCCACAGAATCAGGGGATAACGCAGGAAAGAACA
TGTGAGCAAAAGGCCAGCAAAAGGCCAGGAACCGTAAAAAGGCCGCGTTGCTGGCGTTTTTCCATAGGCT
CCGCCCCCCTGACGAGCATCACAAAAATCGACGCTCAAGTCAGAGGTGGCGAAACCCGACAGGACTATAA
AGATACCAGGCGTTTCCCCCTGGAAGCTCCCTCGTGCGCTCTCCTGTTCCGACCCTGCCGCTTACCGGAT
ACCTGTCCGCCTTTCTCCCTTCGGGAAGCGTGGCGCTTTCTCATAGCTCACGCTGTAGGTATCTCAGTTC
GGTGTAGGTCGTTCGCTCCAAGCTGGGCTGTGTGCACGAACCCCCCGTTCAGCCCGACCGCTGCGCCTTA
TCCGGTAACTATCGTCTTGAGTCCAACCCGGTAAGACACGACTTATCGCCACTGGCAGCAGCCACTGGTA
ACAGGATTAGCAGAGCGAGGTATGTAGGCGGTGCTACAGAGTTCTTGAAGTGGTGGCCTAACTACGGCTA
CACTAGAAGAATAGTATTTGGTATCTGCGCTCTGCTGAAGCCAGTTACCTTCGGAAAAAGAGTTGGTAGC
TCTTGATCCGGCAAACAAACCACCGCTGGTAGCGGTGGTTTTTTTGTTTGCAAGCAGCAGATTACGCGCA
GAAAAAAAGGATCTCAAGAAGATCCTTTGATCTTTTCTACGGGGTCTGACGCTCAGTGGAACGAAAACTC
ACGTTAAGGGATTTTGGTCATGAGATTATCAAAAAGGATCTTCACCTAGATCCTTTTAAATTAAAAATGA
AGTTTTAAATCAATCTAAAGTATATATGAGTAAACTTGGTCTGACAGTTACCAATGCTTAATCAGTGAGG
CACCTATCTCAGCGATCTGTCTATTTCGTTCATCCATAGTTGCCTGACTCCCCGTCGTGTAGATAACTAC
GATACGGGAGGGCTTACCATCTGGCCCCAGTGCTGCAATGATACCGCGAGACCCACGCTCACCGGCTCCA
GATTTATCAGCAATAAACCAGCCAGCCGGAAGGGCCGAGCGCAGAAGTGGTCCTGCAACTTTATCCGCCT
CCATCCAGTCTATTAATTGTTGCCGGGAAGCTAGAGTAAGTAGTTCGCCAGTTAATAGTTTGCGCAACGT
TGTTGCCATTGCTACAGGCATCGTGGTGTCACGCTCGTCGTTTGGTATGGCTTCATTCAGCTCCGGTTCC
CAACGATCAAGGCGAGTTACATGATCCCCCATGTTGTGCAAAAAAGCGGTTAGCTCCTTCGGTCCTCCGA
TCGTTGTCAGAAGTAAGTTGGCCGCAGTGTTATCACTCATGGTTATGGCAGCACTGCATAATTCTCTTAC
TGTCATGCCATCCGTAAGATGCTTTTCTGTGACTGGTGAGTACTCAACCAAGTCATTCTGAGAATAGTGT
ATGCGGCGACCGAGTTGCTCTTGCCCGGCGTCAATACGGGATAATACCGCGCCACATAGCAGAACTTTAA
AAGTGCTCATCATTGGAAAACGTTCTTCGGGGCGAAAACTCTCAAGGATCTTACCGCTGTTGAGATCCAG
TTCGATGTAACCCACTCGTGCACCCAACTGATCTTCAGCATCTTTTACTTTCACCAGCGTTTCTGGGTGA
GCAAAAACAGGAAGGCAAAATGCCGCAAAAAAGGGAATAAGGGCGACACGGAAATGTTGAATACTCATAC
TCTTCCTTTTTCAATATTATTGAAGCATTTATCAGGGTTATTGTCTCATGAGCGGATACATATTTGAATG
TATTTAGAAAAATAAACAAATAGGGGTTCCGCGCACATTTCCCCGAAAAGTGCCACCTAAATTGTAAGCG
TTAATATTTTGTTAAAATTCGCGTTAAATTTTTGTTAAATCAGCTCATTTTTTAACCAATAGGCCGAAAT
CGGCAAAATCCCTTATAAATCAAAAGAATAGACCGAGATAGGGT
[37 nt withheld, positions 2425-2461]
AAGAACGTGGACTCCAACGTCAAAGG
[49 nt withheld, positions 2488-2536]
T
[91 nt withheld, positions 2538-2628]
G
[124 nt withheld, positions 2630-2753]
CCCATTCGCCAATCCGTCGGCTTGAACGAATTGTTAGACATTATTTGCCGACTACCTTGGTGATCTCGCC
TTTCACGTAGTGGACAAATTCTTCCAACTGATCTGCGCGCGAGGCCAAGCGATCTTCTTCTTGTCCAAGA
TAAGCCTGTCTAGCTTCAAGTATGACGGGCTGATACTGGGCCGGCAGGCGCTCCATTGCCCAGTCGGCAG
CGACATCCTTCGGCGCGATTTTGCCGGTTACTGCGCTGTACCAAATGCGGGACAACGTAAGCACTACATT
TCGCTCATCGCCAGCCCAGTCGGGCGGCGAGTTCCATAGCGTTAAGGTTTCATTTAGCGCCTCAAATAGA
TCCTGTTCAGGAACCGGATCAAAGAGTTCCTCCGCCGCTGGACCTACCAAGGCAACGCTATGTTCTCTTG
CTTTTGTCAGCAAGATAGCCAGATCAATGTCGATCGTGGCTGGCTCGAAGATACCTGCAAGAATGTCATT
GCGCTGCCATTCTCCAAATTGCAGTTCGCGCTTAGCTGGATAACGCCACGGAATGATGTCGTCGTGCACA
ACAATGGTGACTTCTACAGCGCGGAGAATCTCGCTCTCTCCAGGGGAAGCCGAAGTTTCCAAAAGGTCGT
TGATCAAAGCTCGCCGCGTTGTTTCATCAAGCCTTACGGTCACCGTAACCAGCAAATCAATATCACTGTG
TGGCTTCAGGCCGCCATCCACTGCGGAGCCGTACAAATGTACGGCCAGCAACGTCGGTTCGAGATGGCGC
TCGATGACGCCAACTACCTCTGATAGTTGAGTCGATACTTCGGCGATCACCGCTTCCCTCATGATGTTTA
ACTTTGTTTTAGGGCGACTGCCCTGCTGCGTAACATCGTTGCTGCTCCATAACATCAAACATCGACCCAC
GGCGTAACGCGCTTGCTGCTTGGATGCCCGAGGCATAGACTGTACCCCAAAAAAACAGTCATAACAAGCC
ATGAAAACCGCCACTGCGCCGTTACCACCGCTGCGTTCGGTCAAGGTTCTGGACCAGTTGCGTGAGCGCA
TACGCTACTTACCGGTTTATTGACTACCGGAAGCAGTGTGACCGTGTGCTTCTCAAATGCCTGAGGCCAG
TTTGCTCAGGCTCTCCCCGTGGAGGTAATAATTGACGATATGATCATTTATTCTGCCTCCCAGTTCAGGC
TGCAAATAAGCGTTGATATTCAGTCAATTACAAACATTAATAACGAAGAGATGACAGAAAAATTTTCATT
CTGTGACAGAGAAAAAGTAGCCGAAGATGACGGTTTGTCACATGGAGTTGGCAGGATGTTTGATTAAAAA
CATAACAGGAAGAAAAATGCCCCGCTGTGGGCGGACAAAATAGTTGGGAACTGGGAGGGGTGGAAATGGA
GTTTTTAAGGATTATTTAGGGAAGAGTGACAAAATAGATGGGAACTGGGTGTAGCGTCGTAAGCTAATAC
GAAAATTAAAAATGACAAAATAGTTTGGAACTAGATTTCACTTATCTGGTTCGGATCTCCTGTTTAAACC
AAGTCAATGTCAGTGTTTTTAATTAACCCGTAGTGGCTATGGCAGGGCTTGCCGCCCCGACGTTGGCTGC
GAGCCCTGGGCCTTCACCCGAACTTGGGGGTTGGGGTGGGGAAAAGGAAGAAACGCGGGCGTATTGGTCC
CAATGGGGTCTCGGTGGGGTATCGACGTAACCCCGATTGAGATATAGATTTATTTAAATGGTTATGATAG
TTATTGCTCAGCGGTGGCAGCAGCCAACTCAGCTTCCTTTCGGGCTTTGTTAGCAGCCGGATCTTCTAGG
CTCAAGCAGTGATCAGATCCAGACATGATAAGATACATTGATGAGTTTGGACAAACCACAACTAGAATGC
AGTGAAAAAAATGCTTTATTTGTGAAATTTGTGATGCTATTGCTTTATTTGTAACCATTATAAGCTGCAA
TAAACAAGTTAACAACAACAATTGCATTCATTTTATGTTTCAGGTTCAGGGGGAGGTGTGGGAGGTTTTT
TAAAGCAAGTAAAACCTCTACAAATGTGGTATGGCTGATTATGATCCTCTAGTACTTCTCGACAAGCTTT
TATCTCATCCAGGCTGCCCGCCCCAGCCCCCCAACTGGAGGCATGCCGGGTGGGGGAATGGGCGGGGGCA
CAGGAGGCTGTCCTCCAGGGGGGACGGCAGGAGGTGGGTAGCTGGCTGGCGGCAGGCCCAACCCTGGAGG
AGGATGAGGGGGGACTGCGTGGGTAGGCGGGAGGCGTGGGGGTGGGGGTGGGAAGTTGGGGTTGTAGGTG
GGTGGGGGTGGGGGGTAGCCAGGAGTAGGGGGTGGGATGGCAGGTGGGGGGAAGGAGGCTGGGGGAGGAG
GCACAGGTGGCGGGGGCGGGTTGGGCGGGTAGACATGGGGGTGGTAGGGCAGGTGTGCAGGTGGGCCGTA
GGCGGGGGGCAGGGCACCGTAGGAGGGTCCCTCGGTCTTCATCATGGACTGCAGGCTCTGGTAGCCCTCT
CCAGACATGTAGGAGCTGGTGGTGGACATCCCGGTCATGTAGCTGGAGGGGGGTGGGGGCGGGGGCCGGT
GTGGCAGCGGCGGTGGCTGGTGCACAGGGGCCGGGTGGGCCGGAGGGGGAATCTGGACTTTGGGGAGGTC
AGTGGCATCCACAGGGCCCGGCGGCTCAGCCTCACCTAAGGCAGCAGCGAGGGGAGGCTTCCGGTCTGGA
GGTGGGTGGGCTGGAGGCAACGGTGGATGAGTGGTCTCAATTTTGGGGATTTTAGGTGGTGGTGGTTCTG
CTGCTTTGTTCTCTTCTTTGGGAGAAACAACCACGGCTCGCTTAACCTGTCGGGGAGAACTGGGCTGCGG
AGAGGGTTTCTTGGGCTGTTGGGCTGGCTGCTGCTGCTGGGCTGGTTGCTGGGGGTCCTTCTGCTGGGGC
TGGGATGGTTCGGAGCTTTGAGACGGCTGTGACTGCTGTACTTGCGGCACTTGTGGTGTAGGCTGAAGAG
ATGGGGGCTGTTGCAGCTGATGGGGGGTGTGATGAGGCATCTGTTGTTTTCCTTGTGAGTAAAGATCCAG
GATTTGGTGGCAGATGTCTTCCAAAACGTCGACCGGGACATCTTGAACAAACTGCTCCCACCATCTCCTA
TACATGGGTTTGGAGGTCCATTCTTGTATTTCAAATTTGCACAAACGTCCTGCGAGATACATCACTGCTA
CTGCTATGATCTCTGGTTCCCACTGCAGTGACAAGGTGGTGCAGAGACTGTCATTTACAAATGTCCATGC
CATTTGAACCAACTTTTGAATTTTGTTTTTATCACCTTTGAGTTGCTTTGCATATTTTAGTAGGAACTGG
TATGGATGTTCTACCTGTAAATCAAACTTGATGGTCTGCAGTAAGATTCTCTCCAGAACCATTACTTCCT
CCTTTGGGTCATCTCCAAACTGGCCAAATTGTACATCATTTAATAAACTACGAGCTGTTTTGATGATATC
TTTACATTTTTTTGGTGTTTCTTCTACTTTCCCAGCCAGAAAGAGGCAACAGGCTCCTGTCACATATCTT
GGGAATTGCTTGAAGGAATGAAACATATAGAAGCGATGAAAATAAATTATTCCAGTTGCCAGGGTATCAT
AGTGTAGCCCCAAACGTGTGCCCACATCAAAGATGAACCGAGCGCCCTCTCGGCGGTACCGGGCCTCGGT
GGCTGGATCAAGTCCTTCAAGTTGTGAGGGTGTATGAGCCAAGTCTTTCTTATCCCAGTACCAACATGGC
TTTGTGTGGTCCAGGTTTGCTGAAGTTACTGAAGGGCTTGAATTTTCTTTATTCTCCTTCATGGATCCGC
GCCCGATGGTGGGACGGTATGAATAATCCGGAATATTTATAGGTTTTTTTATTACAAAACTGTTACGAAA
ACAGTAAAATACTTATTTATTTGCGAGATGGTTATCATTTTAATTATCTCCATGATCTATTAATATTCCG
GAGTAGGTCGATTTAAACGTGCAATAGTATCCAGTTTATTTAAATGGTTATGATAGTTATTGCTCAGCGG
TGGCAGCAGCCAACTCAGCTTCCTTTCGGGCTTTGTTAGCAGCCGGATCTTCTAGGCTCAAGCAGTGATC
AGATCCAGACATGATAAGATACATTGATGAGTTTGGACAAACCACAACTAGAATGCAGTGAAAAAAATGC
TTTATTTGTGAAATTTGTGATGCTATTGCTTTATTTGTAACCATTATAAGCTGCAATAAACAAGTTAACA
ACAACAATTGCATTCATTTTATGTTTCAGGTTCAGGGGGAGGTGTGGGAGGTTTTTTAAAGCAAGTAAAA
CCTCTACAAATGTGGTATGGCTGATTATGATCCTCTAGTACTTCTCGACAAGCTTTCAGTATGGTAACCC
TCTGCCTCTGCCTCTGCCAGTTGATGTGCTAATATGTCCCCTGTATCCTTGTGAATATCCAGGTCCTTGG
GCAGGAGAAGTCCAGGTCTGTCCATGCATGAGGCTGGGGCCACTCGGATTTTCCTGTAAGTTACCACCAT
AGTTATAGTTGTGCATCTTTGCTGGCAAAGGATGAGTACTCTCTGGCCCCGTGGAAGGGTCACTGCTGTT
TGCCAGGACTGCAATAGGACCATGGCTATATTCAAATCTATGGTCCTTGTCTCCACTAAACAACATGGGA
CCAGCATTGAGGTAAATGTCTCCATATCCAGCTACTGAACTGGGAAATGACTCAGAAAAGGCAGAAGGCT
GAGGTGGACCACCAGAATGAGATGAAGCAGTACTGTAGTTATCCAAAGACTGAATATCTGAATTTCCAAT
GAAACTACGTCGTTCTAGTGGTGGAGCAGAACTGCTTCCTAGACCATCATTGCTAACATAAGGAGCAGAA
GAGAAAGAAGAGGATCCAAAGTTGTCCTTGTAGTCTGAAGTGGACACGTAAGTGTCTCCTGCTTGATAAT
CAATCCCACCTTCTCTTTTGGGGTCATCCTGGGGCTGATGCTGAGCAAGCAGCTGTAACAGGGCTGCCTT
CACTCCGGCATGAGGGTCAGTTAATGAAGAACTGGTGGTGGGTACATGCTGGTTTTCTGTCCGATAATCT
AGATCTTCCTCAGTGACTGGTGGTGGTTCAGGAGGCTCGGGAGGTCGTTGGTCAGGAGGCAGAATTCGAG
GCCGGTCTGGTTCTGGCGTTAGCTCCAAGATCCTCATATCTTGATGCTGGATGAGGTCATCTTGTCCCGA
CACCGGAGTGCTAGGTTCTGGAGGTGGCCTGAGTTGTAATGACGCTTCATGTCCCGATCCATTTTCCCTC
TCTTCTAGTAGCACATCTTTCTGCTTTGACTGCTGAGCCTTTATTAACTGAGTCAACAGAACTGCAAATG
CACTCTGCACAGCCGCCTGGGCAGCATCAGTCTCCACTTTAGGCTGGATGGTCTGAGAAGAAGGCTGAAT
TCCTCCCAACGGTTTCGAAGACTCCTGTTGTGGTGTTGATGGATCTGTCTGTTTTTCACCAGGTGCCACA
TTTGAGCTGCCCTGAGATTTCAGCTGTGAAGATGGCAGCACACCCTGGGGTGTGTTGGTTCTGCTGTCAT
CCAAGCCCAGAGACAAGTCCTTCCTGGGGGCTTTAATTGTGGAAACATCATCAGTCATGCCCATCTGCTT
CTGTCTTCTTCGCTTTTTACTCCATAACTCATGACAATCTTGCCATAAAGGGAGATCTGGTGGAGGCATT
TTTGAGGGTTCCACATCTCGGAGGAACTCGCACTGAAGAGCCTGTTCAGCAGTGCAGCGCTTACTAGGAT
CCAAGGCAAGCATGTAATCAAATAAGTCTAGCGCAGCTGCAGGAATAAAAACAAATTCTTCTCTTAACTT
TCGACGATATTGCTTCTTTGGTTTCATGGTGTTGAAATATGGTAGTTTGATTACATCAGGCCACACTGCA
GGACATGGACTCCCACATATTCGGCTTATTAATTCTAGTTGTGCAAGTTCCTGATTTGCTTGAAATATAG
GTTTTTTAGTGAAGAGTTCGCCAAGGATACAGCCACAGCTCCATACATCAATGGCTGGTGTGTATCGTTC
TTCTCCCAGTAGCAGTTCAGGTGGACGGTACCATAAAGTAATTACCTTGTTAGTATACGGCCGACTTTCT
TCTGAGCTATACAATCGAGCAAGTCCAAAGTCTGCAAGTTTTATCTGCCCTCTATTATTTAGAAGGATAT
TGGAACATTTAATATCTCTATGCAAAAAGTTCTTCTTATGACAATAATCCAGACCCTCCATGAGCTGTCT
CATAAATGACTTTATGTGATTTTCATTAAAATGAACCAAGCCTGATTCCAGTAGTCCCATCAGATCATGG
TCCATATATTCAAACACCAGATAAAATGCACCTTTGTCCTTCTTGAAATCCAAAGCATCTTCTTTATCAG
TCACTATTTCCTTCATATTGATAATACTCTGATGGGTAAGCTGCCGGAGAATTTTAATTTCTCGAATTGC
TGTAATTGGAAAGCCTTCCTTTTCATTATCCAGACGTACTTTTTTTAAGGCTACCATTTCTCCAGTGTCT
TTATCCCTGGCTTTGTAAACTTGTCCGTAAGTACCTTCTCCAATAATTCCGATGATATCAAATTTATCCA
CGCAGCGTTTTCCCCAGTCAATATCTTTTTCTTTGGTTTCACCATAGCGAGGCCCACATATTTTAGGCCT
CCTTTTACTATGTAACTGTGTTGCTGTTTTCTTTTCCTCTGGACTCTTTGAAAGATCATCTCCTCCTGGT
AGCTCAGGGGGCAGCGGTAAATCAGCAAGAAGACATCGGAGTTTCTTTTCTACTTCTTTTTTAACTGCTT
TTACTGAAATATTTCCTCGTAAGCTATCAGCTTCTTTATCTTCAGGCAGCATGGGAGGCAAAGGTAACGG
TGGTAATGTAGAGGTGACTAAAGCTACATGTTGCTCCTTCTCCTTGGCTCCTATGCTTGGTGTAAGTGGT
TTGGTTTTCTCTTTAAGAGATACTGATTCCTCCTTTGTAGCAGCAGATTTACTCTCCTTTCCAACTATGA
CTGCTTTCTTGGTGGCTTTATCTACAATCAAATTATTTTCCACCTTCGTTACCTGAAGAGGTGGCTTTGT
TTTTGCTTTGTCATTTTTTAAAGTTCCACCACTTGAGGGAGAAGGTGCATGTTCAATTTTAATTTTCTTC
ACATCCTTCACATGGTTTGTTTGTGATGCACTGGCACTAGTTTCCGTGTTCCCCTTGGTAGGTGTAGAAG
TGTTTGAAGCTTTTGCAGCCTTGGCAGCAGCCTCAGCAGCCTTAGTTGCTTCTGCAGCTTTCGCTGCTTC
TGCGGCTCTCGCTGCCTCTGCTGCTCGTGCTTTTTTATTCTTGTTCAATTCAGCTGCCAGGCTACTCTTC
AGAGTTAGTGTGCTAGGAGAAATACTAGAATGACGACTTCTGGATCTAGACAATCTGTGCCTGCTACGAG
ATCTTGAATGCCTAGATGAATACGGGCTTCTGCTTCGGGATTTTCCAGACCGTCTGAGCACAGGGCTGTA
GGGACTGCGAGAGCGGCGCCAGCTGCTGCTGCTGTAGGGACTAGGGGACACGTCGCCGCCCCGCTCGTAG
GAGCTGTGGCGGCTGTAGCTGGGGGAGCGGCGGCGACTGTAGGGGCTCGGGGAGCGCGGCAGCCGCCGAG
AATAGGGGCTGCTGCCACCTCCTGCCGGGCTGGGGGACTTGCGGCTCCTCAGGCTCTGAGAGGCCCTGTG
GGACACCGGGCTGTCGTCCCGGCCTCCCAGTGGGCTGAGGGACCGCCGCCGCCTGTAGGCCTTAGGCTCG
GTCTTGTCCTCCCGGTAGGCCTTGGGCGGTTCCTTGTAGGCCGAAGGCGGCTCCTTGGACGACTTAGTCC
GGCTGCGGTGGGCCTTCGAGTCCCGGTCCTTGCGGCTGCTACTGCTGCTGGATGTGGCCGAAGCGCTTTT
CCGGCGGCCGCCGCTGCTGCTGCTGCTGCCGCTCTTGGCGACCTCGGCCCGTTCCTCGCCGCTGTGGCTG
TGGCGGCTGCGGGACTTGGAGGCCTCGCTGCCACCGCGCTGCCCATCCCGCCGCCGGTGCTCGCGGTGGC
GCTCCTTGCTGCGGCCACTGCTGCTGCGGCGGTCCCGGCGGGGCCTGCGCTCGCTTCCCTCTCCACGGCG
CTGTGTACCGGAGCTTGAGGCGGGTGAGCCTCCACTACCTCCTGTGCCGCCTGCAGCTGTGGCTGCGGTT
GCGGCTGAAGCGCCACCCAACAGCAAGCCTTGCTCAGATTGGCTCGACACGTCTTCGTACTCGACCAATG
GGGTGACACCTCCGCCTGAGCTAGCGCCACCTCCGCCGTCCTGTTGCGGCTGAGGCAGCGAGAAAACACG
GCGCTTTTCAGCCTCTTGTCCAGCTCTTGGACCACGTCTGCGCTTTTGACGGCCTCCTGCCCTCCTTTTT
CCTCTGGCCAAACGTTTCACCTCCAGTGGAGGACCGGGGGAGAAGCAGCTGGAAGAGGCTGCGGCAGCAG
CTGCGGCCGCGGCCGCTGTACCTGGTGCAGCCAGGAACAAGAGAGGCGGTGGAGGGGGAGGGGGCTGCAA
CAGTTGAGGCTGCAACAGAGGGAGCAACAAGGGTGGCTGTTGAGGCGACAAGAAGCGCCTACGCTTGCGT
CTCTCTTCGAGTTTCTTCTCGGCCCATGACAATCCTCCACCGCCACCGAGGGCCGTGTCTGACGAACTTG
GGGGTCCCTGAAAGAGGACTTCAAGATCGAGCTTGTCATCGTCGTCCTTGTAGTCCATGGATCCGCGCCC
GATGGTGGGACGGTATGAATAATCCGGAATATTTATAGGTTTTTTTATTACAAAACTGTTACGAAAACAG
TAAAATACTTATTTATTTGCGAGATGGTTATCATTTTAATTATCTCCATGATCTATTAATATTCCGGAGT
AGGTCGATTTAAATCTTTAGACCATAGAGCGTTCACTTGACAGAGTGCCAGCCCTGGGACCGAACCCCGC
GTTTATGAACAAACGACCCAACACCCGTGCGTTTTATTCTGTCTTTTTATTGCCGTCATAGCGCGGGTTC
CTTCCGGTATTGTCTCCTTCCGTGTTTCAGTTAGCCTCGATAAAAACTAAGCTATGTGAACCGTTTAAAC
CCAGATAACTTCGTATAATGTATGCTATACGAAGTTATGGTACCGCGGCCGCGTAGAGGATCTGTTGATC
AGCAGTTCAACCTGTTGATAGTACAAACAAAGCTGTAGCCAACCACTAGAACTATAGCTAGAGTCCTGGG
CGAACAAACGATGCTCGCCTTCCAGAAAACCGAGGATGCGAACCACTTCATCCGGGGTCAGCACCACCGG
CAAGCGCCGCGACGGCCGAGGTCTACCGATCTCCTGAAGCAAGGGCAGATCCGTGCACAGCACCTTGCCG
TAGAAGAACAGCAAGGCCGCCAATGCCTGACGATGCGTGGAGACCGAAACCTTGCGCTCGTTCGCCAGCC
AGGACAGAAATGCCTCGACTTCGCTGCTGCCCAAGGTTGCCGGGTGACGCACACCGTGGAAACGGATGAA
GGCACAAACCCAGTTGACATAAGCCTGTTCGGTTCGTAAACTGTAATGCAAGTAGCGTATGCGCTCACGC
AACTGGTCCAGAACCTTGACCGAACGCAGCGGTGGTAACGGCGCAGTGGCGGTTTTCATGGCTTGTTATG
ACTGTTTTTTTGTACAGTCTATGCCTCGGGCATCCAAGCAGCAAGCGCGTTACGCCGTGGGTCGATGTTT
GATGTTATGGAGCAGCAACGATGTTACGCAGCAGCAACGATGTTACGCAGCAGGGCAGTCGCCCTAAAAC
AAAGTTAGGTGGCTCAAGTATGGGCATCATTCGCACATGTAGGCTCGGCCCTGACCAAGTCAAATCCATG
CGGGCTGCTCTTGATCTTTTCGGTCGTGAGTTCGGAGACGTAGCCACCTACTCCCAACATCAGCCGGACT
CCGATTACCTCGGGAACTTGCTCCGTAGTAAGACATTCATCGCGCTTGCTGCCTTCGACCAAGAAGCGGT
TGTTGGCGCTCTCGCGGCTTACGTTCTGCCCAAGTTTGAGCAGCCGCGTAGTGAGATCTATATCTATGAT
CTCGCAGTCTCCGGCGAGCACCGGAGGCAGGGCATTGCCACCGCGCTCATCAATCTCCTCAAGCATGAGG
CCAACGCGCTTGGTGCTTATGTGATCTACGTGCAAGCAGATTACGGTGACGATCCCGCAGTGGCTCTCTA
TACAAAGTTGGGCATACGGGAAGAAGTGATGCACTTTGATATCGACCCAAGTACCGCCACCTAACAATTC
GTTCAAGCCGAGATCGGCTTCCCGGCCGCGGAGTTGTTCGG
